Addgene plasmid #81923: pDONR223_KRAS_WT
Purpose: Gateway Donor vector containing KRAS, part of the Target Accelerator Plasmid Collection.
Depositing lab: Jesse Boehm & William Hahn & David Root. Depositing organization: Broad Institute. Publication: Systematic Functional Interrogation of Rare Cancer Variants Identifies Oncogenic Alleles. Kim E, Ilic N, Shrestha Y, Zou L, Kamburov A, Zhu C, Yang X, Lubonja R, Tran N, Nguyen C, Lawrence MS, Piccioni F, Bagul M, Doench JG, Chouinard CR, Wu X, Hogstrom L, Natoli T, Tamayo P, Horn H, Corsello SM, Lage K, Root DE, Subramanian A, Golub TR, Getz G, Boehm JS, Hahn WC. Cancer Discov. 2016 Jul;6(7):714-26. doi: 10.1158/2159-8290.CD-16-0160. Epub 2016 May 4. PubMed 27147599.
Backbone
  Vector backbone: pDONR223
  Backbone manufacturer: Invitrogen
  Backbone size w/o insert (bp): 2790
  Vector type: Gateway Entry vector
Growth in bacteria
  Bacterial resistance: Spectinomycin, 50 μg/mL
  Growth temperature: 37°C
  Growth strain: DH5alpha
  Copy number: High Copy
Gene/Insert
  Gene/Insert name: KRAS (alt name: NM_004985.3)
  Species: H. sapiens (human)
  Mutation: WT
  Entrez Gene: KRAS (a.k.a. 'C-K-RAS, C-K-RAS, CFC2, K-RAS2A, K-RAS2B, K-RAS4A, K-RAS4B, K-Ras, K-Ras 2, KI-RAS, KRAS1, KRAS2, NS, NS3, OES, RALD, RASK2, c-Ki-ras, c-Ki-ras2)
  Promoter: None
  Cloning method: Gateway Cloning
  Sequencing primers: 5′ M13pUC-fwd; 3′ M13-Rev
Terms and licenses: Academic/Nonprofit Terms; Industry Terms: Not Available to Industry
Depositor comments: Closed state: stop codon immediately follows insert
How to cite: pDONR223_KRAS_WT was a gift from Jesse Boehm & William Hahn & David Root (Addgene plasmid # 81923 ; http://n2t.net/addgene:81923 ; RRID:Addgene_81923)
