[The description below was written by a language model from this plasmid's Addgene catalogue record and pLannotate feature annotations shown in this document.]
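Description:
pDONR223_KRAS_WT is a Gateway entry clone built on the Invitrogen pDONR223 backbone, carrying the wild-type human KRAS open reading frame (reference transcript NM_004985.3) as part of the Target Accelerator Plasmid Collection. It is a small bacterial plasmid (the sequenced record is about 3.4 kb) that replicates in E. coli from a high-copy ColE1/pUC-type origin. Selection is with spectinomycin, conferred by the aadA (SmR) aminoglycoside adenylyltransferase gene. That gene sits downstream of a fragment of the class 1 integron Pc promoter and a short remnant of a gentamicin resistance gene. Other annotated remnants (lacI and lacZα fragments) appear to be backbone vestiges with no evident functional role.

The KRAS coding sequence is flanked on both sides by attL recombination sites, which the automated annotation labels as attL3. These sites let LR Clonase transfer the ORF into any compatible Gateway destination vector. The record lists no promoter for the insert, so the plasmid is a shuttle and storage clone, not an expression construct. rrnB T1 and T2 terminators lie upstream of the cassette and help insulate it from read-through transcription. A T7 promoter lies just beyond the downstream att site, facing back toward the insert. M13 primer sites allow sequence verification. The depositor notes that the clone is in the "closed" configuration, meaning a stop codon immediately follows the ORF. Expression from a destination vector therefore yields native-terminus KRAS, and C-terminal fusion tags would not be translated, although N-terminal tags remain possible. The plasmid typically serves as the wild-type reference alongside variant alleles in systematic functional studies of cancer-associated mutations.
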