Features (pLannotate 1.2.2; 12 found; start..end, strand, type, name):
    638..730     +  CDS            lacI (fragment): lac repressor; lacI; The lac repressor binds to the lac operator to inhibit transcription in E. coli. This inhibition can be relieved by adding lactose or isopropyl-β-D-thiogalactopyranoside (IPTG).
    785..812     -  terminator     rrnB T2 terminator: transcription terminator T2 from the E. coli rrnB gene
    944..987     +  terminator     rrnB T1 terminator: Escherichia coli rrnB; transcription terminator T1 from the E. coli rrnB gene
   1034..1070    -  CDS            lacZα (fragment): LacZα fragment of β-galactosidase; lacZ fragment
   1087..1182    +  protein_bind   attL3: mutant version of attL; recombination site for the Gateway® LR reaction LR Clonase™
   1188..1752    +  CDS            K-Ras (fragment) (sequence partly withheld): human small GTPase proto-oncoprotein
   1759..1854    -  protein_bind   attL3: mutant version of attL; recombination site for the Gateway® LR reaction LR Clonase™
   1873..1891    -  promoter       T7 promoter: promoter for bacteriophage T7 RNA polymerase
   2081..2104    +  promoter       Pc promoter (fragment): intI1 (promoter lies within the coding sequence); class 1 integron promoter
   2280..2336    +  CDS            GmR (fragment): gentamycin acetyltransferase; aacC1; confers resistance to gentamycin
   2343..3134    +  CDS            SmR: aminoglycoside adenylyltransferase (Murphy, 1985); aadA; confers resistance to spectinomycin and streptomycin
   3227..455     +  rep_origin     ori (across the origin): high-copy-number ColE1/pMB1/pBR322/pUC origin of replication
>Addgene plasmid #81923 | pDONR223_KRAS_WT | addgene full sequence | sequence record 168829 | Addgene NGS Result
TACCAAATACTGTTCTTCTAGTGTAGCCGTAGTTAGGCCACCACTTCAAGAACTCTGTAGCACCGCCTAC
ATACCTCGCTCTGCTAATCCTGTTACCAGTGGCTGCTGCCAGTGGCGATAAGTCGTGTCTTACCGGGTTG
GACTCAAGACGATAGTTACCGGATAAGGCGCAGCGGTCGGGCTGAACGGGGGGTTCGTGCACACAGCCCA
GCTTGGAGCGAACGACCTACACCGAACTGAGATACCTACAGCGTGAGCTATGAGAAAGCGCCACGCTTCC
CGAAGGGAGAAAGGCGGACAGGTATCCGGTAAGCGGCAGGGTCGGAACAGGAGAGCGCACGAGGGAGCTT
CCAGGGGGAAACGCCTGGTATCTTTATAGTCCTGTCGGGTTTCGCCACCTCTGACTTGAGCGTCGATTTT
TGTGATGCTCGTCAGGGGGGCGGAGCCTATGGAAAAACGCCAGCAACGCGGCCTTTTTACGGTTCCTGGC
CTTTTGCTGGCCTTTTGCTCACATGTTCTTTCCTGCGTTATCCCCTGATTCTGTGGATAACCGTATTACC
GCCTTTGAGTGAGCTGATACCGCTCGCCGCAGCCGAACGACCGAGCGCAGCGAGTCAGTGAGCGAGGAAG
CGGAAGAGCGCCCAATACGCAAACCGCCTCTCCCCGCGCGTTGGCCGATTCATTAATGCAGCTGGCACGA
CAGGTTTCCCGACTGGAAAGCGGGCAGTGAGCGCAACGCAATTAATACGCGTACCGCTAGCCAGGAAGAG
TTTGTAGAAACGCAAAAAGGCCATCCGTCAGGATGGCCTTCTGCTTAGTTTGATGCCTGGCAGTTTATGG
CGGGCGTCCTGCCCGCCACCCTCCGGGCCGTTGCTTCACAACGTTCAAATCCGCTCCCGGCGGATTTGTC
CTACTCAGGAGAGCGTTCACCGACAAACAACAGATAAAACGAAAGGCCCAGTCTTCCGACTGAGCCTTTC
GTTTTATTTGATGCCTGGCAGTTCCCTACTCTCGCGTTAACGCTAGCATGGATGTTTTCCCAGTCACGAC
GTTGTAAAACGACGGCCAGTCTTAAGCTCGGGCCCCAAATAATGATTTTATTTTGACTGATAGTGACCTG
TTCGTTGCAACAAATTGATGAGCAATGCTTTTTTATAATGCCAACTTTGTACAAAAAAGTTGGCACC
[564 nt withheld, positions 1188-1751]
TGATTGCCAACTTTCTTGTACAAAGTTGGCATTATAAGAAAGCATTGCTTATCAATTTGTTGCAACGAAC
AGGTCACTATCAGTCAAAATAAAATCATTATTTGCCATCCAGCTGATATCCCCTATAGTGAGTCGTATTA
CATGGTCATAGCTGTTTCCTGGCAGCTCTGGCCCGTGTCTCAAAATCTCTGATGTTACATTGCACAAGAT
AAAAATATATCATCATGCCTCCTCTAGACCAGCCAGGACAGAAATGCCTCGACTTCGCTGCTACCCAAGG
TTGCCGGGTGACGCACACCGTGGAAACGGATGAAGGCACGAACCCAGTGGACATAAGCCTGTTCGGTTCG
TAAGCTGTAATGCAAGTAGCGTATGCGCTCACGCAACTGGTCCAGAACCTTGACCGAACGCAGCGGTGGT
AACGGCGCAGTGGCGGTTTTCATGGCTTGTTATGACTGTTTTTTTGGGGTACAGTCTATGCCTCGGGCAT
CCAAGCAGCAAGCGCGTTACGCCGTGGGTCGATGTTTGATGTTATGGAGCAGCAACGATGTTACGCAGCA
GGGCAGTCGCCCTAAAACAAAGTTAAACATTATGAGGGAAGCGGTGATCGCCGAAGTATCGACTCAACTA
TCAGAGGTAGTTGGCGTCATCGAGCGCCATCTCGAACCGACGTTGCTGGCCGTACATTTGTACGGCTCCG
CAGTGGATGGCGGCCTGAAGCCACACAGTGATATTGATTTGCTGGTTACGGTGACCGTAAGGCTTGATGA
AACAACGCGGCGAGCTTTGATCAACGACCTTTTGGAAACTTCGGCTTCCCCTGGAGAGAGCGAGATTCTC
CGCGCTGTAGAAGTCACCATTGTTGTGCACGACGACATCATTCCGTGGCGTTATCCAGCTAAGCGCGAAC
TGCAATTTGGAGAATGGCAGCGCAATGACATTCTTGCAGGTATCTTCGAGCCAGCCACGATCGACATTGA
TCTGGCTATCTTGCTGACAAAAGCAAGAGAACATAGCGTTGCCTTGGTAGGTCCAGCGGCGGAGGAACTC
TTTGATCCGGTTCCTGAACAGGATCTATTTGAGGCGCTAAATGAAACCTTAACGCTATGGAACTCGCCGC
CCGACTGGGCTGGCGATGAGCGAAATGTAGTGCTTACGTTGTCCCGCATTTGGTACAGCGCAGTAACCGG
CAAAATCGCGCCGAAGGATGTCGCTGCCGACTGGGCAATGGAGCGCCTGCCGGCCCAGTATCAGCCCGTC
ATACTTGAAGCTAGACAGGCTTATCTTGGACAAGAAGAAGATCGCTTGGCCTCGCGCGCAGATCAGTTGG
AAGAATTTGTCCACTACGTGAAAGGCGAGATCACCAAGGTAGTCGGCAAATAACCCTCGAGCCACCCATG
ACCAAAATCCCTTAACGTGAGTTACGCGTCGTTCCACTGAGCGTCAGACCCCGTAGAAAAGATCAAAGGA
TCTTCTTGAGATCCTTTTTTTCTGCGCGTAATCTGCTGCTTGCAAACAAAAAAACCACCGCTACCAGCGG
TGGTTTGTTTGCCGGATCAAGAGCTACCAACTCTTTTTCCGAAGGTAACTGGCTTCAGCAGAGCGCAGA
