>Addgene plasmid #81923 | pDONR223_KRAS_WT | depositor partial sequence | sequence record 155242 | Insert sequence
[564 nt withheld, positions 1-564]
